Addgene plasmid #194885: FUW-crRNA1and2-U6_TRE-dLbCpf1-NLS-hCTCF_WT-HA-P2A-tagBFP
Purpose: Dox-inducible all-in-one lentiviral construct to express dCpf1-CTCF-WT and crRNA-1 and -2 targeting the human MECP2 locus.
Depositing lab: Shawn Liu. Depositing organization: Columbia University. Publication: Multiplex epigenome editing of MECP2 to rescue Rett syndrome neurons. Qian J, Guan X, Xie B, Xu C, Niu J, Tang X, Li CH, Colecraft HM, Jaenisch R, Liu XS. Sci Transl Med. 2023 Jan 18;15(679):eadd4666. doi: 10.1126/scitranslmed.add4666. Epub 2023 Jan 18. PubMed 36652535.
Backbone
  Vector backbone: Fuw
  Backbone size w/o insert (bp): 5946
  Total vector size (bp): 15631
  Modifications to backbone: Fuw-TRE-HA-P2A-tagBFP
  Vector type: Lentiviral
  Selectable markers: tagBFP by FACS
Growth in bacteria
  Bacterial resistance: Ampicillin, 100 μg/mL
  Growth temperature: 30°C
  Growth strain: NEB Stable
  Copy number: High Copy
Gene/Insert 1
  Gene/Insert name: dLbCpf1-NLS-hCTCF_WT
  Species: Synthetic
  Insert size (bp): 5946
  Mutation: Human codon optimized catalytically inactive LbCpf1 (dLbCpf1) with mutation of D832A
  Promoter: TRE
  Tag / fusion protein: HA (C terminal on insert)
  Cloning method: Gibson Cloning
  Sequencing primers: 5′ cgtatgcagactttactccc; 3′ taaagcagcgtatcc
Gene/Insert 2
  Gene/Insert name: U6-crRNA1and2
  Species: Synthetic
  Insert size (bp): 359
  Promoter: U6
  Cloning method: Gibson Cloning
  Sequencing primers: 5′ cgggtttattacagggacag
Terms and licenses: Academic/Nonprofit Terms; Industry Terms: Not Available to Industry
Depositor comments: Zeo marker is outside the LTRs and will not be packaged into virus.
How to cite: FUW-crRNA1and2-U6_TRE-dLbCpf1-NLS-hCTCF_WT-HA-P2A-tagBFP was a gift from Shawn Liu (Addgene plasmid # 194885 ; http://n2t.net/addgene:194885 ; RRID:Addgene_194885)
