[The description below was written by a language model from this plasmid's Addgene catalogue record and pLannotate feature annotations shown in this document.]
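Description:
FUW-crRNA1and2-U6_TRE-dLbCpf1-NLS-hCTCF_WT-HA-P2A-tagBFP is an all-in-one, doxycycline-inducible lentiviral transfer plasmid built on the FUW backbone, about 15.6 kb in total. It is propagated in E. coli through a high-copy ColE1/pUC-type origin with ampicillin resistance, and it also carries an f1 origin. The viral portion has a CMV enhancer/promoter fused to a truncated HIV-1 5' LTR, followed by the Ψ packaging signal, RRE, cPPT/CTS, WPRE and a 3' LTR with a downstream bGH polyadenylation signal. An SV40/EM7-driven bleomycin/Zeocin resistance cassette is present, but it lies outside the LTRs and the depositor notes that it is not packaged into virus. Transduced cells are instead identified by tagBFP fluorescence and sorted by FACS.

Two expression units sit between the LTRs. A Tet-responsive promoter (annotated as TRE3G) drives a single open reading frame encoding human codon-optimized, catalytically inactive LbCpf1 (D832A), an SV40 NLS, wild-type human CTCF and a C-terminal HA tag. This is followed by a P2A peptide and tagBFP, so the reporter is released as a separate protein. Induction needs a Tet-On transactivator, which does not appear in the feature table and so must presumably be supplied separately. In the opposite orientation, a human U6 promoter transcribes crRNA-1 and crRNA-2 against the human MECP2 locus. The short hits annotated near this cassette as an SpCas9 gRNA scaffold fragment and an AmpR promoter fragment are probably spurious partial matches.

The construct is meant to tether the chromatin insulator protein CTCF to chosen sites at MECP2, as part of a multiplex epigenome-editing approach to Rett syndrome neurons.
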