Features (pLannotate 1.2.2; 38 found; start..end, strand, type, name):
     31..83      -  misc_feature   bom (fragment): basis of mobility region from pBR322
    238..617     +  enhancer       CMV enhancer: human cytomegalovirus immediate early enhancer
    618..817     +  promoter       CMV promoter: human cytomegalovirus (CMV) immediate early promoter
    835..1015    +  LTR            5' LTR (truncated): truncated 5' long terminal repeat (LTR) from HIV-1
   1062..1187    +  misc_feature   HIV-1 Ψ: packaging signal of human immunodeficiency virus type 1
   1171..1534    +  CDS            HIV-1 gag (fragment): gag protein from human immunodeficiency virus 1; gag
   1680..1913    +  misc_feature   RRE: The Rev response element (RRE) of HIV-1 allows for Rev-dependent mRNA export from the nucleus to the cytoplasm.
   2290..2390    +  CDS            Rev (fragment): human immunodeficiency virus 1 (HIV-1) Rev protein; rev; enhances nuclear export of unspliced and incompletely spliced viral mRNAs
   2440..2557    +  misc_feature   cPPT/CTS: central polypurine tract and central termination sequence of HIV-1
   2703..2943    -  promoter       U6 promoter: RNA polymerase III promoter for human U6 snRNA
   2957..3022    -  promoter       AmpR promoter (fragment): bla
   3049..3092    +  misc_RNA       gRNA scaffold (fragment): guide RNA scaffold for the Streptococcus pyogenes CRISPR/Cas9 system
   3156..3534    +  promoter       TRE3G promoter: 3rd-generation Tet-responsive promoter that can be activated by binding of Tet-On® 3G
   3534..3557    +  misc_feature   MCS (fragment): multiple cloning site
   3564..7247    +  CDS            LbCpf1: CRISPR-associated protein from Lachnospiraceae bacterium ND2006 (Zetsche et al., 2015)
   7269..7289    +  CDS            SV40 NLS: nuclear localization signal of SV40 (simian virus 40) large T antigen
   7332..9509    +  CDS            CTCF: CTCF_HUMAN - Experimental evidence at protein level: Swiss-Prot protein existence level 1. Chromatin binding factor that binds to DNA sequence specific sites. Involved in transcriptional regulation by binding to chromatin insulators and preventing interaction between promoter and nearby enhancers and silencers. Acts as transcriptional repressor binding to promoters of vertebrate MYC gene and BAG1 gene. Also binds to the PLK and PIM1 promoters. Acts as a transcriptional activator of APP. Regulates APOA1/C3/A4/A5 gene cluster and controls MHC class II gene expression. Plays an essential role in
   9546..9598    +  CDS            P2A (fragment): 2A peptide from porcine teschovirus-1 polyprotein Eukaryotic ribosomes fail to insert a peptide bond between the Gly and Pro residues, yielding separate polypeptides.
   9603..10301   +  CDS            TagBFP: TagBFP is a basic (constitutively fluorescent) blue fluorescent protein published in 2008, derived from Entacmaea quadricolor. It is reported to be a very rapidly-maturing monomer with very low acid sensitivity.
  10305..10323   +  misc_feature   MCS (fragment): pBluescript multiple cloning site
  10323..10911   +  misc_feature   WPRE: woodchuck hepatitis virus posttranscriptional regulatory element
  10848..11429   +  CDS            nef (fragment): NEF_HV1H2 - Experimental evidence at protein level: Swiss-Prot protein existence level 1. Extracellular Nef protein targets CD4(+) T-lymphocytes for apoptosis by interacting with CXCR4 surface receptors. From Human immunodeficiency virus type 1 group M subtype B (isolate HXB2) (HIV-1).
  11436..11616   +  LTR            5' LTR (truncated): truncated 5' long terminal repeat (LTR) from HIV-1
  11648..11872   +  polyA_signal   bGH poly(A) signal: bovine growth hormone polyadenylation signal
  11876..11897   +  promoter       SV40 promoter (fragment): SV40 enhancer and early promoter
  11918..12346   +  rep_origin     f1 ori (sequence partly withheld): f1 bacteriophage origin of replication; arrow indicates direction of (+) strand synthesis
  12399..12609   +  promoter       SV40 promoter: SV40 early promoter
  12665..12712   +  promoter       EM7 promoter: synthetic bacterial promoter&nbsp
  12731..13105   +  CDS            BleoR: antibiotic-binding protein; Sh ble from Streptoalloteichus hindustanus; confers resistance to bleomycin, phleomycin, and Zeocin™
  13115..13240   +  CDS            ble (fragment): BLE_KLEPN - Experimental evidence at protein level: Swiss-Prot protein existence level 1. Binding protein with a strong affinity to the bleomycin family of antibiotics. Binds to CL990; an antimitotic-antibiotic compound. From Klebsiella pneumoniae.
  13235..13356   +  polyA_signal   SV40 poly(A) signal: SV40 polyadenylation signal
  13427..13449   -  protein_bind   lac operator (fragment): The lac repressor binds to the lac operator to inhibit transcription in E. coli. This inhibition can be relieved by adding lactose or isopropyl-β-D-thiogalactopyranoside (IPTG). lac repressor encoded by lacI
  13453..13483   -  promoter       lac promoter: promoter for the E. coli lac operon
  13498..13519   -  protein_bind   CAP binding site: CAP binding activates transcription in the presence of cAMP. E. coli catabolite activator protein
  13532..13624   -  CDS            lacI (fragment): lac repressor; lacI; The lac repressor binds to the lac operator to inhibit transcription in E. coli. This inhibition can be relieved by adding lactose or isopropyl-β-D-thiogalactopyranoside (IPTG).
  13807..14395   -  rep_origin     ori: high-copy-number ColE1/pMB1/pBR322/pUC origin of replication
  14566..15426   -  CDS            AmpR: β-lactamase; bla; confers resistance to ampicillin, carbenicillin, and related antibiotics
  15427..15531   -  promoter       AmpR promoter: bla
>Addgene plasmid #194885 | FUW-crRNA1and2-U6_TRE-dLbCpf1-NLS-hCTCF_WT-HA-P2A-tagBFP | addgene full sequence | sequence record 382817 | Addgene NGS Result
GTCGACGGATCGGGAGATCTCCCGATCCCCTATGGTGCACTCTCAGTACAATCTGCTCTGATGCCGCATA
GTTAAGCCAGTATCTGCTCCCTGCTTGTGTGTTGGAGGTCGCTGAGTAGTGCGCGAGCAAAATTTAAGCT
ACAACAAGGCAAGGCTTGACCGACAATTGCATGAAGAATCTGCTTAGGGTTAGGCGTTTTGCGCTGCTTC
GCGATGTACGGGCCAGATATACGCGTTGACATTGATTATTGACTAGTTATTAATAGTAATCAATTACGGG
GTCATTAGTTCATAGCCCATATATGGAGTTCCGCGTTACATAACTTACGGTAAATGGCCCGCCTGGCTGA
CCGCCCAACGACCCCCGCCCATTGACGTCAATAATGACGTATGTTCCCATAGTAACGCCAATAGGGACTT
TCCATTGACGTCAATGGGTGGAGTATTTACGGTAAACTGCCCACTTGGCAGTACATCAAGTGTATCATAT
GCCAAGTACGCCCCCTATTGACGTCAATGACGGTAAATGGCCCGCCTGGCATTATGCCCAGTACATGACC
TTATGGGACTTTCCTACTTGGCAGTACATCTACGTATTAGTCATCGCTATTACCATGGTGATGCGGTTTT
GGCAGTACATCAATGGGCGTGGATAGCGGTTTGACTCACGGGGATTTCCAAGTCTCCACCCCATTGACGT
CAATGGGAGTTTGTTTTGGCACCAAAATCAACGGGACTTTCCAAAATGTCGTAACAACTCCGCCCCATTG
ACGCAAATGGGCGGTAGGCGTGTACGGTGGGAGGTCTATATAAGCAGCGCGTTTTGCCTGTACTGGGTCT
CTCTGGTTAGACCAGATCTGAGCCTGGGAGCTCTCTGGCTAACTAGGGAACCCACTGCTTAAGCCTCAAT
AAAGCTTGCCTTGAGTGCTTCAAGTAGTGTGTGCCCGTCTGTTGTGTGACTCTGGTAACTAGAGATCCCT
CAGACCCTTTTAGTCAGTGTGGAAAATCTCTAGCAGTGGCGCCCGAACAGGGACTTGAAAGCGAAAGGGA
AACCAGAGGAGCTCTCTCGACGCAGGACTCGGCTTGCTGAAGCGCGCACGGCAAGAGGCGAGGGGCGGCG
ACTGGTGAGTACGCCAAAAATTTTGACTAGCGGAGGCTAGAAGGAGAGAGATGGGTGCGAGAGCGTCAGT
ATTAAGCGGGGGAGAATTAGATCGCGATGGGAAAAAATTCGGTTAAGGCCAGGGGGAAAGAAAAAATATA
AATTAAAACATATAGTATGGGCAAGCAGGGAGCTAGAACGATTCGCAGTTAATCCTGGCCTGTTAGAAAC
ATCAGAAGGCTGTAGACAAATACTGGGACAGCTACAACCATCCCTTCAGACAGGATCAGAAGAACTTAGA
TCATTATATAATACAGTAGCAACCCTCTATTGTGTGCATCAAAGGATAGAGATAAAAGACACCAAGGAAG
CTTTAGACAAGATAGAGGAAGAGCAAAACAAAAGTAAGACCACCGCACAGCAAGCGGCCGCTGATCTTCA
GACCTGGAGGAGGAGATATGAGGGACAATTGGAGAAGTGAATTATATAAATATAAAGTAGTAAAAATTGA
ACCATTAGGAGTAGCACCCACCAAGGCAAAGAGAAGAGTGGTGCAGAGAGAAAAAAGAGCAGTGGGAATA
GGAGCTTTGTTCCTTGGGTTCTTGGGAGCAGCAGGAAGCACTATGGGCGCAGCGTCAATGACGCTGACGG
TACAGGCCAGACAATTATTGTCTGGTATAGTGCAGCAGCAGAACAATTTGCTGAGGGCTATTGAGGCGCA
ACAGCATCTGTTGCAACTCACAGTCTGGGGCATCAAGCAGCTCCAGGCAAGAATCCTGGCTGTGGAAAGA
TACCTAAAGGATCAACAGCTCCTGGGGATTTGGGGTTGCTCTGGAAAACTCATTTGCACCACTGCTGTGC
CTTGGAATGCTAGTTGGAGTAATAAATCTCTGGAACAGATTTGGAATCACACGACCTGGATGGAGTGGGA
CAGAGAAATTAACAATTACACAAGCTTAATACACTCCTTAATTGAAGAATCGCAAAACCAGCAAGAAAAG
AATGAACAAGAATTATTGGAATTAGATAAATGGGCAAGTTTGTGGAATTGGTTTAACATAACAAATTGGC
TGTGGTATATAAAATTATTCATAATGATAGTAGGAGGCTTGGTAGGTTTAAGAATAGTTTTTGCTGTACT
TTCTATAGTGAATAGAGTTAGGCAGGGATATTCACCATTATCGTTTCAGACCCACCTCCCAACCCCGAGG
GGACCCGACAGGCCCGAAGGAATAGAAGAAGAAGGTGGAGAGAGAGACAGAGACAGATCCATTCGATTAG
TGAACGGATCGGCACTGCGTGCGCCAATTCTGCAGACAAATGGCAGTATTCATCCACAATTTTAAAAGAA
AAGGGGGGATTGGGGGGTACAGTGCAGGGGAAAGAATAGTAGACATAATAGCAACAGACATACAAACTAA
AGAATTACAAAAACAAATTACAAAAATTCAAAATTTTCGGGTTTATTACAGGGACAGCAGAGATCCAGTT
TGGTTAATTAAAAAAATGAGCGGGCCTGGGCCATGTCCTATCTACACTTAGTAGAAATTGACCCCCTTCA
CATAGAGAGAAGATCTACACTTAGTAGAAATTGACGCTAGCCGTCCTTTCCACAAGATATATAAAGCCAA
GAAATCGAAATACTTTCAAGTTACGGTAAGCATATGATAGTCCATTTTAAAACATAATTTTAAAACTGCA
AACTACCCAAGAAATTATTACTTTCTACGTCACGTATTTTGTACTAATATCTTTGTGTTTACAGTCAAAT
TAATTCTAATTATCTCTCTAACAGCCTTGTATCGTATATGCAAATATGAAGGAATCATGGGAAATAGGCC
CTCTTCCTGCCCGACCTTATTGTCTCATGAGCGGATACATATTTGAATGTATTTAGAAAAATAAACAAAT
AGGGGTTCCGCGCACATTTCCCCGAAAAGTGCCACCTGGTTTTAGAGCTAGAAATAGCAAGTTAAAATAA
GGCTAGTCCGTTTTTAGCGCGTGCGCCAATTCTGCAGACAAATGGCTCTAGATTCGAAGTCTTCAAGAAT
TGCTCGAGTTTACTCCCTATCAGTGATAGAGAACGTATGAAGAGTTTACTCCCTATCAGTGATAGAGAAC
GTATGCAGACTTTACTCCCTATCAGTGATAGAGAACGTATAAGGAGTTTACTCCCTATCAGTGATAGAGA
ACGTATGACCAGTTTACTCCCTATCAGTGATAGAGAACGTATCTACAGTTTACTCCCTATCAGTGATAGA
GAACGTATATCCAGTTTACTCCCTATCAGTGATAGAGAACGTATAAGCTTTAGGCGTGTACGGTGGGCGC
CTATAAAAGCAGAGCTCGTTTAGTGAACCGTCAGATCGCCTGGAGCAATTCCACAACACTTTTGTCTTAT
ACCAACTTTCCGTACCACTTCCTACCCTCGTAAACCGCGGGCCCGGGTTCCACCGGTGCCACCATGAGCA
AGCTGGAGAAGTTTACAAACTGCTACTCCCTGTCTAAGACCCTGAGGTTCAAGGCCATCCCTGTGGGCAA
GACCCAGGAGAACATCGACAATAAGCGGCTGCTGGTGGAGGACGAGAAGAGAGCCGAGGATTATAAGGGC
GTGAAGAAGCTGCTGGATCGCTACTATCTGTCTTTTATCAACGACGTGCTGCACAGCATCAAGCTGAAGA
ATCTGAACAATTACATCAGCCTGTTCCGGAAGAAAACCAGAACCGAGAAGGAGAATAAGGAGCTGGAGAA
CCTGGAGATCAATCTGCGGAAGGAGATCGCCAAGGCCTTCAAGGGCAACGAGGGCTACAAGTCCCTGTTT
AAGAAGGATATCATCGAGACAATCCTGCCAGAGTTCCTGGACGATAAGGACGAGATCGCCCTGGTGAACA
GCTTCAATGGCTTTACCACAGCCTTCACCGGCTTCTTTGATAACAGAGAGAATATGTTTTCCGAGGAGGC
CAAGAGCACATCCATCGCCTTCAGGTGTATCAACGAGAATCTGACCCGCTACATCTCTAATATGGACATC
TTCGAGAAGGTGGACGCCATCTTTGATAAGCACGAGGTGCAGGAGATCAAGGAGAAGATCCTGAACAGCG
ACTATGATGTGGAGGATTTCTTTGAGGGCGAGTTCTTTAACTTTGTGCTGACACAGGAGGGCATCGACGT
GTATAACGCCATCATCGGCGGCTTCGTGACCGAGAGCGGCGAGAAGATCAAGGGCCTGAACGAGTACATC
AACCTGTATAATCAGAAAACCAAGCAGAAGCTGCCTAAGTTTAAGCCACTGTATAAGCAGGTGCTGAGCG
ATCGGGAGTCTCTGAGCTTCTACGGCGAGGGCTATACATCCGATGAGGAGGTGCTGGAGGTGTTTAGAAA
CACCCTGAACAAGAACAGCGAGATCTTCAGCTCCATCAAGAAGCTGGAGAAGCTGTTCAAGAATTTTGAC
GAGTACTCTAGCGCCGGCATCTTTGTGAAGAACGGCCCCGCCATCAGCACAATCTCCAAGGATATCTTCG
GCGAGTGGAACGTGATCCGGGACAAGTGGAATGCCGAGTATGACGATATCCACCTGAAGAAGAAGGCCGT
GGTGACCGAGAAGTACGAGGACGATCGGAGAAAGTCCTTCAAGAAGATCGGCTCCTTTTCTCTGGAGCAG
CTGCAGGAGTACGCCGACGCCGATCTGTCTGTGGTGGAGAAGCTGAAGGAGATCATCATCCAGAAGGTGG
ATGAGATCTACAAGGTGTATGGCTCCTCTGAGAAGCTGTTCGACGCCGATTTTGTGCTGGAGAAGAGCCT
GAAGAAGAACGACGCCGTGGTGGCCATCATGAAGGACCTGCTGGATTCTGTGAAGAGCTTCGAGAATTAC
ATCAAGGCCTTCTTTGGCGAGGGCAAGGAGACAAACAGGGACGAGTCCTTCTATGGCGATTTTGTGCTGG
CCTACGACATCCTGCTGAAGGTGGACCACATCTACGATGCCATCCGCAATTATGTGACCCAGAAGCCCTA
CTCTAAGGATAAGTTCAAGCTGTATTTTCAGAACCCTCAGTTCATGGGCGGCTGGGACAAGGATAAGGAG
ACAGACTATCGGGCCACCATCCTGAGATACGGCTCCAAGTACTATCTGGCCATCATGGATAAGAAGTACG
CCAAGTGCCTGCAGAAGATCGACAAGGACGATGTGAACGGCAATTACGAGAAGATCAACTATAAGCTGCT
GCCCGGCCCTAATAAGATGCTGCCAAAGGTGTTCTTTTCTAAGAAGTGGATGGCCTACTATAACCCCAGC
GAGGACATCCAGAAGATCTACAAGAATGGCACATTCAAGAAGGGCGATATGTTTAACCTGAATGACTGTC
ACAAGCTGATCGACTTCTTTAAGGATAGCATCTCCCGGTATCCAAAGTGGTCCAATGCCTACGATTTCAA
CTTTTCTGAGACAGAGAAGTATAAGGACATCGCCGGCTTTTACAGAGAGGTGGAGGAGCAGGGCTATAAG
GTGAGCTTCGAGTCTGCCAGCAAGAAGGAGGTGGATAAGCTGGTGGAGGAGGGCAAGCTGTATATGTTCC
AGATCTATAACAAGGACTTTTCCGATAAGTCTCACGGCACACCCAATCTGCACACCATGTACTTCAAGCT
GCTGTTTGACGAGAACAATCACGGACAGATCAGGCTGAGCGGAGGAGCAGAGCTGTTCATGAGGCGCGCC
TCCCTGAAGAAGGAGGAGCTGGTGGTGCACCCAGCCAACTCCCCTATCGCCAACAAGAATCCAGATAATC
CCAAGAAAACCACAACCCTGTCCTACGACGTGTATAAGGATAAGAGGTTTTCTGAGGACCAGTACGAGCT
GCACATCCCAATCGCCATCAATAAGTGCCCCAAGAACATCTTCAAGATCAATACAGAGGTGCGCGTGCTG
CTGAAGCACGACGATAACCCCTATGTGATCGGCATCGCGAGGGGCGAGCGCAATCTGCTGTATATCGTGG
TGGTGGACGGCAAGGGCAACATCGTGGAGCAGTATTCCCTGAACGAGATCATCAACAACTTCAACGGCAT
CAGGATCAAGACAGATTACCACTCTCTGCTGGACAAGAAGGAGAAGGAGAGGTTCGAGGCCCGCCAGAAC
TGGACCTCCATCGAGAATATCAAGGAGCTGAAGGCCGGCTATATCTCTCAGGTGGTGCACAAGATCTGCG
AGCTGGTGGAGAAGTACGATGCCGTGATCGCCCTGGAGGACCTGAACTCTGGCTTTAAGAATAGCCGCGT
GAAGGTGGAGAAGCAGGTGTATCAGAAGTTCGAGAAGATGCTGATCGATAAGCTGAACTACATGGTGGAC
AAGAAGTCTAATCCTTGTGCAACAGGCGGCGCCCTGAAGGGCTATCAGATCACCAATAAGTTCGAGAGCT
TTAAGTCCATGTCTACCCAGAACGGCTTCATCTTTTACATCCCTGCCTGGCTGACATCCAAGATCGATCC
ATCTACCGGCTTTGTGAACCTGCTGAAAACCAAGTATACCAGCATCGCCGATTCCAAGAAGTTCATCAGC
TCCTTTGACAGGATCATGTACGTGCCCGAGGAGGATCTGTTCGAGTTTGCCCTGGACTATAAGAACTTCT
CTCGCACAGACGCCGATTACATCAAGAAGTGGAAGCTGTACTCCTACGGCAACCGGATCAGAATCTTCCG
GAATCCTAAGAAGAACAACGTGTTCGACTGGGAGGAGGTGTGCCTGACCAGCGCCTATAAGGAGCTGTTC
AACAAGTACGGCATCAATTATCAGCAGGGCGATATCAGAGCCCTGCTGTGCGAGCAGTCCGACAAGGCCT
TCTACTCTAGCTTTATGGCCCTGATGAGCCTGATGCTGCAGATGCGGAACAGCATCACAGGCCGCACCGA
CGTGGATTTTCTGATCAGCCCTGTGAAGAACTCCGACGGCATCTTCTACGATAGCCGGAACTATGAGGCC
CAGGAGAATGCCATCCTGCCAAAGAACGCCGACGCCAATGGCGCCTATAACATCGCCAGAAAGGTGCTGT
GGGCCATCGGCCAGTTCAAGAAGGCCGAGGACGAGAAGCTGGATAAGGTGAAGATCGCCATCTCTAACAA
GGAGTGGCTGGAGTACGCCCAGACCAGCGTGAAGCACGAATTCGGTGGCGGAGGCTCGCCAAAAAAGAAG
AGAAAGGTAGGTCCAAAGAAAAAACGAAAAGTAGATGGTGGCGGAGGATCCGAAGGTGATGCAGTCGAAG
CCATTGTGGAGGAGTCCGAAACTTTTATTAAAGGAAAGGAGAGAAAGACTTACCAGAGACGCCGGGAAGG
GGGCCAGGAAGAAGATGCCTGCCACTTACCCCAGAACCAGACGGATGGGGGTGAGGTGGTCCAGGATGTC
AACAGCAGTGTACAGATGGTGATGATGGAACAGCTGGACCCCACCCTTCTTCAGATGAAGACTGAAGTAA
TGGAGGGCACAGTGGCTCCAGAAGCAGAGGCTGCTGTGGACGATACCCAGATTATAACTTTACAGGTTGT
AAATATGGAGGAACAGCCCATAAACATAGGAGAACTTCAGCTTGTTCAAGTACCTGTTCCTGTGACTGTA
CCTGTTGCTACCACTTCAGTAGAAGAACTTCAGGGGGCTTATGAAAATGAAGTGTCTAAAGAGGGCCTTG
CGGAAAGTGAACCCATGATATGCCACACCCTACCTTTGCCTGAAGGGTTTCAGGTGGTTAAAGTGGGGGC
CAATGGAGAGGTGGAGACACTAGAACAAGGGGAACTTCCACCCCAGGAAGATCCTAGTTGGCAAAAAGAC
CCAGACTATCAGCCACCAGCCAAAAAAACAAAGAAAACCAAAAAGAGCAAACTGCGTTATACAGAGGAGG
GCAAAGATGTAGATGTGTCTGTCTACGATTTTGAGGAAGAACAGCAGGAGGGTCTGCTATCAGAGGTTAA
TGCAGAGAAAGTGGTTGGTAATATGAAGCCTCCAAAGCCAACAAAAATTAAAAAGAAAGGTGTAAAGAAG
ACATTCCAGTGTGAGCTTTGCAGTTACACGTGTCCACGGCGTTCAAATTTGGATCGTCACATGAAAAGCC
ACACTGATGAGAGACCACACAAGTGCCATCTCTGTGGCAGGGCATTCAGAACAGTCACCCTCCTGAGGAA
TCACCTTAACACACACACAGGTACTCGTCCTCACAAGTGCCCAGACTGCGACATGGCCTTTGTGACCAGT
GGAGAATTGGTTCGGCATCGTCGTTACAAACACACCCACGAGAAGCCATTCAAGTGTTCCATGTGCGATT
ACGCCAGTGTAGAAGTCAGCAAATTAAAACGTCACATTCGCTCTCATACTGGAGAGCGTCCGTTTCAGTG
CAGTTTGTGCAGTTATGCCAGCAGGGACACATACAAGCTGAAAAGGCACATGAGAACCCATTCAGGGGAA
AAGCCTTATGAATGTTATATTTGTCATGCTCGGTTTACCCAAAGTGGTACCATGAAGATGCACATTTTAC
AGAAGCACACAGAAAATGTGGCCAAATTTCACTGTCCCCACTGTGACACAGTCATAGCCCGAAAAAGTGA
TTTGGGTGTCCACTTGCGAAAGCAGCATTCCTATATTGAGCAAGGCAAGAAATGCCGTTACTGTGATGCT
GTGTTTCATGAGCGCTATGCCCTCATCCAGCATCAGAAGTCACACAAGAATGAGAAGCGCTTTAAGTGTG
ACCAGTGTGATTACGCTTGTAGACAGGAGAGGCACATGATCATGCACAAGCGCACCCACACCGGGGAGAA
GCCTTACGCCTGCAGCCACTGCGATAAGACCTTCCGCCAGAAGCAGCTTCTCGACATGCACTTCAAGCGC
TATCACGACCCCAACTTCGTCCCTGCGGCTTTTGTCTGTTCTAAGTGTGGGAAAACATTTACACGTCGGA
ATACCATGGCAAGACATGCTGATAATTGTGCTGGCCCAGATGGCGTAGAGGGGGAAAATGGAGGAGAAAC
GAAGAAGAGTAAACGTGGAAGAAAAAGAAAGATGCGCTCTAAGAAAGAAGATTCCTCTGACAGTGAAAAT
GCTGAACCAGATCTGGACGACAATGAGGATGAGGAGGAGCCTGCCGTAGAAATTGAACCTGAGCCAGAGC
CTCAGCCTGTGACCCCAGCCCCACCACCCGCCAAGAAGCGGAGAGGACGACCCCCTGGCAGAACCAACCA
GCCCAAACAGAACCAGCCAACAGCTATCATTCAGGTTGAAGACCAGAATACAGGTGCAATTGAGAACATT
ATAGTTGAAGTAAAAAAAGAGCCAGATGCTGAGCCCGCAGAGGGAGAGGAAGAGGAGGCCCAGCCAGCTG
CCACAGATGCCCCCAACGGAGACCTCACGCCCGAGATGATCCTCAGCATGATGGACCGGGTTAACGCATA
CCCCTACGACGTCCCCGACTACGCCGCCACGAACTTCTCTCTGTTAAAGCAAGCAGGAGATGTTGAAGAA
AACCCCGGGCCTATGAGCGAGCTGATTAAGGAGAACATGCACATGAAGCTGTACATGGAGGGCACCGTGG
ACAACCATCACTTCAAGTGCACATCCGAGGGCGAAGGCAAGCCCTACGAGGGCACCCAGACCATGAGAAT
CAAGGTGGTCGAGGGCGGCCCTCTCCCCTTCGCCTTCGACATCCTGGCTACTAGCTTCCTCTACGGCAGC
AAGACCTTCATCAACCACACCCAGGGCATCCCCGACTTCTTCAAGCAGTCCTTCCCTGAGGGCTTCACAT
GGGAGAGAGTCACCACATACGAAGACGGGGGCGTGCTGACCGCTACCCAGGACACCAGCCTCCAGGACGG
CTGCCTCATCTACAACGTCAAGATCAGAGGGGTGAACTTCACATCCAACGGCCCTGTGATGCAGAAGAAA
ACACTCGGCTGGGAGGCCTTCACCGAGACGCTGTACCCCGCTGACGGCGGCCTGGAAGGCAGAAACGACA
TGGCCCTGAAGCTCGTGGGCGGGAGCCATCTGATCGCAAACATCAAGACCACATATAGATCCAAGAAACC
CGCTAAGAACCTCAAGATGCCTGGCGTCTACTATGTGGACTACAGACTGGAAAGAATCAAGGAGGCCAAC
AACGAGACCTACGTCGAGCAGCACGAGGTGGCAGTGGCCAGATACTGCGACCTCCCTAGCAAACTGGGGC
ACAAGCTTAATTGAGATATCAAGCTTATCGATAATCAACCTCTGGATTACAAAATTTGTGAAAGATTGAC
TGGTATTCTTAACTATGTTGCTCCTTTTACGCTATGTGGATACGCTGCTTTAATGCCTTTGTATCATGCT
ATTGCTTCCCGTATGGCTTTCATTTTCTCCTCCTTGTATAAATCCTGGTTGCTGTCTCTTTATGAGGAGT
TGTGGCCCGTTGTCAGGCAACGTGGCGTGGTGTGCACTGTGTTTGCTGACGCAACCCCCACTGGTTGGGG
CATTGCCACCACCTGTCAGCTCCTTTCCGGGACTTTCGCTTTCCCCCTCCCTATTGCCACGGCGGAACTC
ATCGCCGCCTGCCTTGCCCGCTGCTGGACAGGGGCTCGGCTGTTGGGCACTGACAATTCCGTGGTGTTGT
CGGGGAAATCATCGTCCTTTCCTTGGCTGCTCGCCTGTGTTGCCACCTGGATTCTGCGCGGGACGTCCTT
CTGCTACGTCCCTTCGGCCCTCAATCCAGCGGACCTTCCTTCCCGCGGCCTGCTGCCGGCTCTGCGGCCT
CTTCCGCGTCTTCGCCTTCGCCCTCAGACGAGTCGGATCTCCCTTTGGGCCGCCTCCCCGCATCGATACC
GTCGACCTCGAGACCTAGAAAAACATGGAGCAATCACAAGTAGCAATACAGCAGCTACCAATGCTGATTG
TGCCTGGCTAGAAGCACAAGAGGAGGAGGAGGTGGGTTTTCCAGTCACACCTCAGGTACCTTTAAGACCA
ATGACTTACAAGGCAGCTGTAGATCTTAGCCACTTTTTAAAAGAAAAGGGGGGACTGGAAGGGCTAATTC
ACTCCCAACGAAGACAAGATATCCTTGATCTGTGGATCTACCACACACAAGGCTACTTCCCTGATTGGCA
GAACTACACACCAGGGCCAGGGATCAGATATCCACTGACCTTTGGATGGTGCTACAAGCTAGTACCAGTT
GAGCAAGAGAAGGTAGAAGAAGCCAATGAAGGAGAGAACACCCGCTTGTTACACCCTGTGAGCCTGCATG
GGATGGATGACCCGGAGAGAGAAGTATTAGAGTGGAGGTTTGACAGCCGCCTAGCATTTCATCACATGGC
CCGAGAGCTGCATCCGGACTGTACTGGGTCTCTCTGGTTAGACCAGATCTGAGCCTGGGAGCTCTCTGGC
TAACTAGGGAACCCACTGCTTAAGCCTCAATAAAGCTTGCCTTGAGTGCTTCAAGTAGTGTGTGCCCGTC
TGTTGTGTGACTCTGGTAACTAGAGATCCCTCAGACCCTTTTAGTCAGTGTGGAAAATCTCTAGCAGGGC
CCGTTTAAACCCGCTGATCAGCCTCGACTGTGCCTTCTAGTTGCCAGCCATCTGTTGTTTGCCCCTCCCC
CGTGCCTTCCTTGACCCTGGAAGGTGCCACTCCCACTGTCCTTTCCTAATAAAATGAGGAAATTGCATCG
CATTGTCTGAGTAGGTGTCATTCTATTCTGGGGGGTGGGGTGGGGCAGGACAGCAAGGGGGAGGATTGGG
AAGACAATAGCAGGCATGCTGGGGATGCGGTGGGCTCTATGGCTTCTGAGGCGGAAAGAACCAGCTGGGG
CTCTAGGGGGTATCCCC
[124 nt withheld, positions 11918-12041]
C
[91 nt withheld, positions 12043-12133]
A
[49 nt withheld, positions 12135-12183]
CCTTTGACGTTGGAGTCCACGTTCTTT
[37 nt withheld, positions 12211-12247]
ACCCTATCTCGGTCTATTCTTTTGATTTATAAGGGATTTTGCCGATTTCGGCCTATTGGTTAAAAAATGA
GCTGATTTAACAAAAATTTAACGCGAATTAATTCTGTGGAATGTGTGTCAGTTAGGGTGTGGAAAGTCCC
CAGGCTCCCCAGCAGGCAGAAGTATGCAAAGCATGCATCTCAATTAGTCAGCAACCATAGTCCCGCCCCT
AACTCCGCCCATCCCGCCCCTAACTCCGCCCAGTTCCGCCCATTCTCCGCCCCATGGCTGACTAATTTTT
TTTATTTATGCAGAGGCCGAGGCCGCCTCTGCCTCTGAGCTATTCCAGAAGTAGTGAGGAGGCTTTTTTG
GAGGCCTAGGCTTTTGCAAAAAGCTCCCGGGAGCTTGTATATCCATTTTCGGATCTGATCAGCACGTGTT
GACAATTAATCATCGGCATAGTATATCGGCATAGTATAATACGACAAGGTGAGGAACTAAACCATGGCCA
AGTTGACCAGTGCCGTTCCGGTGCTCACCGCGCGCGACGTCGCCGGAGCGGTCGAGTTCTGGACCGACCG
GCTCGGGTTCTCCCGGGACTTCGTGGAGGACGACTTCGCCGGTGTGGTCCGGGACGACGTGACCCTGTTC
ATCAGCGCGGTCCAGGACCAGGTGGTGCCGGACAACACCCTGGCCTGGGTGTGGGTGCGCGGCCTGGACG
AGCTGTACGCCGAGTGGTCGGAGGTCGTGTCCACGAACTTCCGGGACGCCTCCGGGCCGGCCATGACCGA
GATCGGCGAGCAGCCGTGGGGGCGGGAGTTCGCCCTGCGCGACCCGGCCGGCAACTGCGTGCACTTCGTG
GCCGAGGAGCAGGACTGACACGTGCTACGAGATTTCGATTCCACCGCCGCCTTCTATGAAAGGTTGGGCT
TCGGAATCGTTTTCCGGGACGCCGGCTGGATGATCCTCCAGCGCGGGGATCTCATGCTGGAGTTCTTCGC
CCACCCCAACTTGTTTATTGCAGCTTATAATGGTTACAAATAAAGCAATAGCATCACAAATTTCACAAAT
AAAGCATTTTTTTCACTGCATTCTAGTTGTGGTTTGTCCAAACTCATCAATGTATCTTATCATGTCTGTA
TACCGTCGACCTCTAGCTAGAGCTTGGCGTAATCATGGTCATAGCTGTTTCCTGTGTGAAATTGTTATCC
GCTCACAATTCCACACAACATACGAGCCGGAAGCATAAAGTGTAAAGCCTGGGGTGCCTAATGAGTGAGC
TAACTCACATTAATTGCGTTGCGCTCACTGCCCGCTTTCCAGTCGGGAAACCTGTCGTGCCAGCTGCATT
AATGAATCGGCCAACGCGCGGGGAGAGGCGGTTTGCGTATTGGGCGCTCTTCCGCTTCCTCGCTCACTGA
CTCGCTGCGCTCGGTCGTTCGGCTGCGGCGAGCGGTATCAGCTCACTCAAAGGCGGTAATACGGTTATCC
ACAGAATCAGGGGATAACGCAGGAAAGAACATGTGAGCAAAAGGCCAGCAAAAGGCCAGGAACCGTAAAA
AGGCCGCGTTGCTGGCGTTTTTCCATAGGCTCCGCCCCCCTGACGAGCATCACAAAAATCGACGCTCAAG
TCAGAGGTGGCGAAACCCGACAGGACTATAAAGATACCAGGCGTTTCCCCCTGGAAGCTCCCTCGTGCGC
TCTCCTGTTCCGACCCTGCCGCTTACCGGATACCTGTCCGCCTTTCTCCCTTCGGGAAGCGTGGCGCTTT
CTCATAGCTCACGCTGTAGGTATCTCAGTTCGGTGTAGGTCGTTCGCTCCAAGCTGGGCTGTGTGCACGA
ACCCCCCGTTCAGCCCGACCGCTGCGCCTTATCCGGTAACTATCGTCTTGAGTCCAACCCGGTAAGACAC
GACTTATCGCCACTGGCAGCAGCCACTGGTAACAGGATTAGCAGAGCGAGGTATGTAGGCGGTGCTACAG
AGTTCTTGAAGTGGTGGCCTAACTACGGCTACACTAGAAGAACAGTATTTGGTATCTGCGCTCTGCTGAA
GCCAGTTACCTTCGGAAAAAGAGTTGGTAGCTCTTGATCCGGCAAACAAACCACCGCTGGTAGCGGTGGT
TTTTTTGTTTGCAAGCAGCAGATTACGCGCAGAAAAAAAGGATCTCAAGAAGATCCTTTGATCTTTTCTA
CGGGGTCTGACGCTCAGTGGAACGAAAACTCACGTTAAGGGATTTTGGTCATGAGATTATCAAAAAGGAT
CTTCACCTAGATCCTTTTAAATTAAAAATGAAGTTTTAAATCAATCTAAAGTATATATGAGTAAACTTGG
TCTGACAGTTACCAATGCTTAATCAGTGAGGCACCTATCTCAGCGATCTGTCTATTTCGTTCATCCATAG
TTGCCTGACTCCCCGTCGTGTAGATAACTACGATACGGGAGGGCTTACCATCTGGCCCCAGTGCTGCAAT
GATACCGCGAGACCCACGCTCACCGGCTCCAGATTTATCAGCAATAAACCAGCCAGCCGGAAGGGCCGAG
CGCAGAAGTGGTCCTGCAACTTTATCCGCCTCCATCCAGTCTATTAATTGTTGCCGGGAAGCTAGAGTAA
GTAGTTCGCCAGTTAATAGTTTGCGCAACGTTGTTGCCATTGCTACAGGCATCGTGGTGTCACGCTCGTC
GTTTGGTATGGCTTCATTCAGCTCCGGTTCCCAACGATCAAGGCGAGTTACATGATCCCCCATGTTGTGC
AAAAAAGCGGTTAGCTCCTTCGGTCCTCCGATCGTTGTCAGAAGTAAGTTGGCCGCAGTGTTATCACTCA
TGGTTATGGCAGCACTGCATAATTCTCTTACTGTCATGCCATCCGTAAGATGCTTTTCTGTGACTGGTGA
GTACTCAACCAAGTCATTCTGAGAATAGTGTATGCGGCGACCGAGTTGCTCTTGCCCGGCGTCAATACGG
GATAATACCGCGCCACATAGCAGAACTTTAAAAGTGCTCATCATTGGAAAACGTTCTTCGGGGCGAAAAC
TCTCAAGGATCTTACCGCTGTTGAGATCCAGTTCGATGTAACCCACTCGTGCACCCAACTGATCTTCAGC
ATCTTTTACTTTCACCAGCGTTTCTGGGTGAGCAAAAACAGGAAGGCAAAATGCCGCAAAAAAGGGAATA
AGGGCGACACGGAAATGTTGAATACTCATACTCTTCCTTTTTCAATATTATTGAAGCATTTATCAGGGTT
ATTGTCTCATGAGCGGATACATATTTGAATGTATTTAGAAAAATAAACAAATAGGGGTTCCGCGCACATT
TCCCCGAAAAGTGCCACCTGAC
